Addgene plasmid #148717: pnEA-NpM-Scp20_1-17-GB1_AF
Purpose: Bacterial Expression of Scp20_1-17
Depositing lab: Elisa Izaurralde. Depositing organization: Max Planck Institute for Developmental Biology. Publication: Structural motifs in eIF4G and 4E-BPs modulate their binding to eIF4E to regulate translation initiation in yeast. Gruner S, Weber R, Peter D, Chung MY, Igreja C, Valkov E, Izaurralde E. Nucleic Acids Res. 2018 Jul 27;46(13):6893-6908. doi: 10.1093/nar/gky542. PubMed 30053226.
Backbone
  Vector backbone: Unknown
  Vector type: Bacterial Expression
Growth in bacteria
  Bacterial resistance: Ampicillin, 100 μg/mL
  Growth temperature: 37°C
  Growth strain: DH5alpha
  Copy number: Low Copy
Gene/Insert
  Gene/Insert name: Scp20_1-17
  Species: S. cerevisiae (budding yeast)
  Entrez Gene: CAF20 (a.k.a. YOR276W, CAF2, CAP20)
  Cloning method: Unknown
Terms and licenses: Academic/Nonprofit Terms; Industry Terms: Not Available to Industry
Depositor comments: Geneart clone of ScCaf20p, codon optimized for Expression in E.coli. (sequence according to Uniprot.: P12962) Plasmids from this collection were made available to the research community and donated after the lab closed. Please note that the sequence provided by the depositing laboratory may be theoretical/predicted or based on Sanger sequencing results. There may be discrepancies between sequencing results obtained by Addgene and the depositor sequence. If an Addgene verified sequence is not available, please contact before placing your order to request that our lab fully sequence the plasmid.
How to cite: pnEA-NpM-Scp20_1-17-GB1_AF was a gift from Elisa Izaurralde (Addgene plasmid # 148717 ; http://n2t.net/addgene:148717 ; RRID:Addgene_148717)
