[The description below was written by a language model from this plasmid's Addgene catalogue record and pLannotate feature annotations shown in this document.]
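Description:
pnEA-NpM-Scp20_1-17-GB1_AF is a 6,991 nt bacterial expression plasmid for producing a short N-terminal fragment (residues 1–17, as the name indicates) of the Saccharomyces cerevisiae protein Caf20p (CAF20, also called p20), a yeast eIF4E-binding protein. The catalogue lists the backbone as unknown, but the annotated features show a pET-like, pBR322-derived architecture. It carries a ColE1/pMB1-type origin together with the bom mobility region and the rop gene, which keeps copy number low and agrees with the low-copy designation in the record. Selection is by ampicillin through the bla gene and its promoter. Several tetracycline-resistance fragments and the tet promoter are present only as interrupted remnants of the parental vector and should not be functional.

The expression cassette consists of a T7 promoter followed by a lac operator and the T7 gene 10 ribosome binding site, with a plasmid-borne lacI gene supplying repressor. Expression is therefore IPTG-inducible in hosts that provide T7 RNA polymerase. The open reading frame begins with a cytosolic maltose binding protein lacking its signal sequence. After a roughly 120 nt unannotated gap, which is where the short Caf20 segment and any linker sequence presumably lie, comes a C-terminal GB1 solubility domain. A very short match to the SET1 tag precedes the T7 terminator. The feature table does not annotate the insert itself or any protease cleavage site. According to the depositor, the Caf20 coding sequence derives from a synthetic clone codon-optimised for E. coli. Flanking a small peptide with MBP and GB1 is a common way to stabilise and solubilise it for purification. The construct comes from work on how structural motifs in eIF4G and 4E-BPs modulate binding to eIF4E in yeast translation initiation.
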