Features (pLannotate 1.2.2; 20 found; start..end, strand, type, name):
    104..208     +  promoter       AmpR promoter: bla
    209..1069    +  CDS            AmpR: β-lactamase; bla; confers resistance to ampicillin, carbenicillin, and related antibiotics
   1240..1828    +  rep_origin     ori: high-copy-number ColE1/pMB1/pBR322/pUC origin of replication
   2014..2156    -  misc_feature   bom: basis of mobility region from pBR322
   2258..2449    -  CDS            rop: Rop protein, which maintains plasmids at low copy number; rop
   2466..2846    +  CDS            YPB1_ECOLX: Protein predicted: Swiss-Prot protein existence level 4. From Escherichia coli.
   3088..3712    -  CDS            TcR (fragment): tetracycline efflux protein; tet; confers resistance to tetracycline
   3727..3748    -  protein_bind   CAP binding site: CAP binding activates transcription in the presence of cAMP. E. coli catabolite activator protein
   3761..4843    -  CDS            lacI: lac repressor; lacI; The lac repressor binds to the lac operator to inhibit transcription in E. coli. This inhibition can be relieved by adding lactose or isopropyl-β-D-thiogalactopyranoside (IPTG).
   4844..4921    -  promoter       lacI promoter: lacI
   4929..5208    -  CDS            TcR (fragment): tetracycline efflux protein; tet; confers resistance to tetracycline
   5230..5248    +  promoter       T7 promoter: promoter for bacteriophage T7 RNA polymerase
   5249..5273    +  protein_bind   lac operator: The lac repressor binds to the lac operator to inhibit transcription in E. coli. This inhibition can be relieved by adding lactose or isopropyl-β-D-thiogalactopyranoside (IPTG). lac repressor encoded by lacI
   5288..5310    +  RBS            RBS: efficient ribosome binding site from bacteriophage T7 gene 10 (Olins and Rangwala, 1989)
   5321..6417    +  CDS            MBP (fragment): maltose binding protein from E. coli; malE (mutated); This version of the gene does not encode a signal sequence, so MBP will remain in the cytosol.
   6538..6695    +  CDS            GB1 (fragment): B1 domain of Streptococcal protein G effective as a solubilizing fusion partner (Cheng and Patel, 2004)
   6700..6718    +  CDS            SET1 (fragment): solubility-enhancement tag derived from T7 phage gene 10B
   6732..6779    +  terminator     T7 terminator: transcription terminator for bacteriophage T7 RNA polymerase
   6802..6906    -  CDS            TcR (fragment): tetracycline efflux protein; tet; confers resistance to tetracycline
   6954..6982    -  promoter       tet promoter: E. coli promoter for tetracycline efflux protein gene
>Addgene plasmid #148717 | pnEA-NpM-Scp20_1-17-GB1_AF | depositor full sequence | sequence record 291165 | Full Sequence
TTCTTGAAGACGAAAGGGCCTCGTGATACGCCTATTTTTATAGGTTAATGTCATGATAATAATGGTTTCT
TAGACGTCAGGTGGCACTTTTCGGGGAAATGTGCGCGGAACCCCTATTTGTTTATTTTTCTAAATACATT
CAAATATGTATCCGCTCATGAGACAATAACCCTGATAAATGCTTCAATAATATTGAAAAAGGAAGAGTAT
GAGTATTCAACATTTCCGTGTCGCCCTTATTCCCTTTTTTGCGGCATTTTGCCTTCCTGTTTTTGCTCAC
CCAGAAACGCTGGTGAAAGTAAAAGATGCTGAAGATCAGTTGGGTGCACGAGTGGGTTACATCGAACTGG
ATCTCAACAGCGGTAAGATCCTTGAGAGTTTTCGCCCCGAAGAACGTTTTCCAATGATGAGCACTTTTAA
AGTTCTGCTATGTGGCGCGGTATTATCCCGTGTTGACGCCGGGCAAGAGCAACTCGGTCGCCGCATACAC
TATTCTCAGAATGACTTGGTTGAGTACTCACCAGTCACAGAAAAGCATCTTACGGATGGCATGACAGTAA
GAGAATTATGCAGTGCTGCCATAACCATGAGTGATAACACTGCGGCCAACTTACTTCTGACAACGATCGG
AGGACCGAAGGAGCTAACCGCTTTTTTGCACAACATGGGGGATCATGTAACTCGCCTTGATCGTTGGGAA
CCGGAGCTGAATGAAGCCATACCAAACGACGAGCGTGACACCACGATGCCTGCAGCAATGGCAACAACGT
TGCGCAAACTATTAACTGGCGAACTACTTACTCTAGCTTCCCGGCAACAATTAATAGACTGGATGGAGGC
GGATAAAGTTGCAGGACCACTTCTGCGCTCGGCCCTTCCGGCTGGCTGGTTTATTGCTGATAAATCTGGA
GCCGGTGAGCGTGGGTCTCGCGGTATCATTGCAGCACTGGGGCCAGATGGTAAGCCCTCCCGTATCGTAG
TTATCTACACGACGGGGAGTCAGGCAACTATGGATGAACGAAATAGACAGATCGCTGAGATAGGTGCCTC
ACTGATTAAGCATTGGTAACTGTCAGACCAAGTTTACTCATATATACTTTAGATTGATTTAAAACTTCAT
TTTTAATTTAAAAGGATCTAGGTGAAGATCCTTTTTGATAATCTCATGACCAAAATCCCTTAACGTGAGT
TTTCGTTCCACTGAGCGTCAGACCCCGTAGAAAAGATCAAAGGATCTTCTTGAGATCCTTTTTTTCTGCG
CGTAATCTGCTGCTTGCAAACAAAAAAACCACCGCTACCAGCGGTGGTTTGTTTGCCGGATCAAGAGCTA
CCAACTCTTTTTCCGAAGGTAACTGGCTTCAGCAGAGCGCAGATACCAAATACTGTCCTTCTAGTGTAGC
CGTAGTTAGGCCACCACTTCAAGAACTCTGTAGCACCGCCTACATACCTCGCTCTGCTAATCCTGTTACC
AGTGGCTGCTGCCAGTGGCGATAAGTCGTGTCTTACCGGGTTGGACTCAAGACGATAGTTACCGGATAAG
GCGCAGCGGTCGGGCTGAACGGGGGGTTCGTGCACACAGCCCAGCTTGGAGCGAACGACCTACACCGAAC
TGAGATACCTACAGCGTGAGCTATGAGAAAGCGCCACGCTTCCCGAAGGGAGAAAGGCGGACAGGTATCC
GGTAAGCGGCAGGGTCGGAACAGGAGAGCGCACGAGGGAGCTTCCAGGGGGAAACGCCTGGTATCTTTAT
AGTCCTGTCGGGTTTCGCCACCTCTGACTTGAGCGTCGATTTTTGTGATGCTCGTCAGGGGGGCGGAGCC
TATGGAAAAACGCCAGCAACGCGGCCTTTTTACGGTTCCTGGCCTTTTGCTGGCCTTTTGCTCACATGTT
CTTTCCTGCGTTATCCCCTGATTCTGTGGATAACCGTATTACCGCCTTTGAGTGAGCTGATACCGCTCGC
CGCAGCCGAACGACCGAGCGCAGCGAGTCAGTGAGCGAGGAAGCGGAAGAGCGCCTGATGCGGTATTTTC
TCCTTACGCATCTGTGCGGTATTTCACACCGCATATATGGTGCACTCTCAGTACAATCTGCTCTGATGCC
GCATAGTTAAGCCAGTATACACTCCGCTATCGCTACGTGACTGGGTCATGGCTGCGCCCCGACACCCGCC
AACACCCGCTGACGCGCCCTGACGGGCTTGTCTGCTCCCGGCATCCGCTTACAGACAAGCTGTGACCGTC
TCCGGGAGCTGCATGTGTCAGAGGTTTTCACCGTCATCACCGAAACGCGCGAGGCAGCTGCGGTAAAGCT
CATCAGCGTGGTCGTGAAGCGATTCACAGATGTCTGCCTGTTCATCCGCGTCCAGCTCGTTGAGTTTCTC
CAGAAGCGTTAATGTCTGGCTTCTGATAAAGCGGGCCATGTTAAGGGCGGTTTTTTCCTGTTTGGTCACT
GATGCCTCCGTGTAAGGGGGATTTCTGTTCATGGGGGTAATGATACCGATGAAACGAGAGAGGATGCTCA
CGATACGGGTTACTGATGATGAACATGCCCGGTTACTGGAACGTTGTGAGGGTAAACAACTGGCGGTATG
GATGCGGCGGGACCAGAGAAAAATCACTCAGGGTCAATGCCAGCGCTTCGTTAATACAGATGTAGGTGTT
CCACAGGGTAGCCAGCAGCATCCTGCGATGCAGATCCGGAACATAATGGTGCAGGGCGCTGACTTCCGCG
TTTCCAGACTTTACGAAACACGGAAACCGAAGACCATTCATGTTGTTGCTCAGGTCGCAGACGTTTTGCA
GCAGCAGTCGCTTCACGTTCGCTCGCGTATCGGTGATTCATTCTGCTAACCAGTAAGGCAACCCCGCCAG
CCTAGCCGGGTCCTCAACGACAGGAGCACGATCATGCGCACCCGTGGCCAGGACCCAACGCTGCCCGAGA
TGCGCCGCGTGCGGCTGCTGGAGATGGCGGACGCGATGGATATGTTCTGCCAAGGGTTGGTTTGCGCATT
CACAGTTCTCCGCAAGAATTGATTGGCTCCAATTCTTGGAGTGGTGAATCCGTTAGCGAGGTGCCGCCGG
CTTCCATTCAGGTCGAGGTGGCCCGGCTCCATGCACCGCGACGCAACGCGGGGAGGCAGACAAGGTATAG
GGCGGCGCCTACAATCCATGCCAACCCGTTCCATGTGCTCGCCGAGGCGGCATAAATCGCCGTGACGATC
AGCGGTCCAGTGATCGAAGTTAGGCTGGTAAGAGCCGCGAGCGATCCTTGAAGCTGTCCCTGATGGTCGT
CATCTACCTGCCTGGACAGCATGGCCTGCAACGCGGGCATCCCGATGCCGCCGGAAGCGAGAAGAATCAT
AATGGGGAAGGCCATCCAGCCTCGCGTCGCGAACGCCAGCAAGACGTAGCCCAGCGCGTCGGCCGCCATG
CCGGCGATAATGGCCTGCTTCTCGCCGAAACGTTTGGTGGCGGGACCAGTGACGAAGGCTTGAGCGAGGG
CGTGCAAGATTCCGAATACCGCAAGCGACAGGCCGATCATCGTCGCGCTCCAGCGAAAGCGGTCCTCGCC
GAAAATGACCCAGAGCGCTGCCGGCACCTGTCCTACGAGTTGCATGATAAAGAAGACAGTCATAAGTGCG
GCGACGATAGTCATGCCCCGCGCCCACCGGAAGGAGCTGACTGGGTTGAAGGCTCTCAAGGGCATCGGTC
GAGATCCCGGTGCCTAATGAGTGAGCTAACTTACATTAATTGCGTTGCGCTCACTGCCCGCTTTCCAGTC
GGGAAACCTGTCGTGCCAGCTGCATTAATGAATCGGCCAACGCGCGGGGAGAGGCGGTTTGCGTATTGGG
CGCCAGGGTGGTTTTTCTTTTCACCAGTGAGACGGGCAACAGCTGATTGCCCTTCACCGCCTGGCCCTGA
GAGAGTTGCAGCAAGCGGTCCACGCTGGTTTGCCCCAGCAGGCGAAAATCCTGTTTGATGGTGGTTAACG
GCGGGATATAACATGAGCTGTCTTCGGTATCGTCGTATCCCACTACCGAGATATCCGCACCAACGCGCAG
CCCGGACTCGGTAATGGCGCGCATTGCGCCCAGCGCCATCTGATCGTTGGCAACCAGCATCGCAGTGGGA
ACGATGCCCTCATTCAGCATTTGCATGGTTTGTTGAAAACCGGACATGGCACTCCAGTCGCCTTCCCGTT
CCGCTATCGGCTGAATTTGATTGCGAGTGAGATATTTATGCCAGCCAGCCAGACGCAGACGCGCCGAGAC
AGAACTTAATGGGCCCGCTAACAGCGCGATTTGCTGGTGACCCAATGCGACCAGATGCTCCACGCCCAGT
CGCGTACCGTCTTCATGGGAGAAAATAATACTGTTGATGGGTGTCTGGTCAGAGACATCAAGAAATAACG
CCGGAACATTAGTGCAGGCAGCTTCCACAGCAATGGCATCCTGGTCATCCAGCGGATAGTTAATGATCAG
CCCACTGACGCGTTGCGCGAGAAGATTGTGCACCGCCGCTTTACAGGCTTCGACGCCGCTTCGTTCTACC
ATCGACACCACCACGCTGGCACCCAGTTGATCGGCGCGAGATTTAATCGCCGCGACAATTTGCGACGGCG
CGTGCAGGGCCAGACTGGAGGTGGCAACGCCAATCAGCAACGACTGTTTGCCCGCCAGTTGTTGTGCCAC
GCGGTTGGGAATGTAATTCAGCTCCGCCATCGCCGCTTCCACTTTTTCCCGCGTTTTCGCAGAAACGTGG
CTGGCCTGGTTCACCACGCGGGAAACGGTCTGATAAGAGACACCGGCATACTCTGCGACATCGTATAACG
TTACTGGTTTCACATTCACCACCCTGAATTGACTCTCTTCCGGGCGCTATCATGCCATACCGCGAAAGGT
TTTGCGCCATTCGATGGTGTCCGGGATCTCGACGCTCTCCCTTATGCGACTCCTGCATTAGGAAGCAGCC
CAGTAGTAGGTTGAGGCCGTTGAGCACCGCCGCCGCAAGGAATGGTGCATGCAAGGAGATGGCGCCCAAC
AGTCCCCCGGCCACGGGGCCTGCCACCATACCCACGCCGAAACAAGCGCTCATGAGCCCGAAGTGGCGAG
CCCGATCTTCCCCATCGGTGATGTCGGCGATATAGGCGCCAGCAACCGCACCTGTGGCGCCGGTGATGCC
GGCCACGATGCGTCCGGCGTAGAGGATCGAGATCTCGATCCCGCGAAATTAATACGACTCACTATAGGGG
AATTGTGAGCGGATAACAATTCCCCACTAGTAATAATTTTGTTTAACTTTAAGAAGGAGATATACCATGG
AAACTGAAGAAGGTAAACTGGTAATCTGGATTAACGGCGATAAAGGCTATAACGGTCTCGCTGAAGTCGG
TAAGAAATTCGAGAAAGATACCGGAATTAAAGTCACCGTTGAGCATCCGGATAAACTGGAAGAGAAATTC
CCACAGGTTGCGGCAACTGGCGATGGCCCTGACATTATCTTCTGGGCACACGACCGCTTTGGTGGCTACG
CTCAATCTGGCCTGTTGGCTGAAATCACCCCGGACAAAGCGTTCCAGGACAAGCTGTATCCGTTTACCTG
GGATGCCGTACGTTACAACGGCAAGCTGATTGCTTACCCGATCGCTGTTGAAGCGTTATCGCTGATTTAT
AACAAAGACCTGCTGCCGAACCCGCCAAAAACCTGGGAAGAGATCCCGGCGCTGGATAAAGAACTGAAAG
CGAAAGGTAAGAGCGCCCTGATGTTCAACCTGCAAGAACCGTACTTCACCTGGCCGCTGATTGCTGCTGA
CGGGGGTTATGCGTTCAAGTATGAAAACGGCAAGTACGACATTAAAGACGTGGGCGTGGATAACGCTGGC
GCGAAAGCGGGTCTGACCTTCCTGGTTGACCTGATTAAAAACAAACACATGAATGCAGACACCGATTACT
CCATCGCAGAAGCTGCCTTTAATAAAGGCGAAACAGCGATGACCATCAACGGCCCGTGGGCATGGTCCAA
CATCGACACCAGCAAAGTGAATTATGGTGTAACGGTACTGCCGACCTTCAAGGGTCAACCATCCAAACCG
TTCGTTGGCGTGCTGAGCGCAGGTATTAACGCCGCCAGTCCGAACAAAGAGCTGGCAAAAGAGTTCCTCG
AAAACTATCTGCTGACTGATGAAGGTCTGGAAGCGGTTAATAAAGACAAACCGCTGGGTGCCGTAGCGCT
GAAGTCTTACGAGGAAGAGTTGGCGAAAGATCCACGTATTGCCGCCACGATGGAAAACGCCCAGAAAGGT
GAAATCATGCCGAACATCCCGCAGATGTCCGCTTTCTGGTATGCCGTGCGTACTGCGGTGATCAACGCCG
CCAGCGGTCGTCAGACTGTCGATGAAGCCCTTAAAGACGCGCAGACTGGTACCGGCAGCGGCCTGGAAGT
TCTGTTCCAGGGGCCCCATATGATCAAATACACCATCGATGAACTGTTCCAGCTGAAACCGAGCCTGACC
GGATCCTCTAGAGCTAGCGGCATGCAGTACAAACTTATCCTGAACGGTAAAACCCTGAAAGGTGAAACCA
CCACCGAAGCTGTTGACGCTGCTACCGCGGAAAAAGTTTTCAAACAGTACGCTAACGACAACGGTGTTGA
CGGTGAATGGACCTACGACGACGCTACCAAAACCTACACCGTAACGGAATGAGTTGGCTGCTGCCACCCG
CTGAGCAATAACTAGCATAACCCCTTGGGGCCTCTAAACGGGTCTTGAGGGGTTTTTTGCTGAAAGGAGG
AACTATATCCGGATATCCCGCAAGAGGCCCGGCAGTACCGGCATAACCAAGCCTATGCCTACAGCATCCA
GGGTGACGGTGCCGAGGATGACGATGAGCGCATTGTTAGATTTCATACACGGTGCCTGACTGCGTTAGCA
ATTTAACTGTGATAAACTACCGCATTAAAGCTTATCGATGATAAGCTGTCAAACATGAGAA
